Addgene plasmid #152731: pGBW-m4133419
Purpose: Mammalian expression plasmid for SARS-CoV-2 2'-O-ribose methyltransferase
Depositing lab: Ginkgo Bioworks & Benjie Chen. Depositing organization: Ginkgo Bioworks.
Backbone
  Vector backbone: pTwist_CMV_Puro_6
  Backbone size w/o insert (bp): 6080
  Vector type: Mammalian Expression
  Selectable markers: Puromycin
Growth in bacteria
  Bacterial resistance: Ampicillin, 100 μg/mL
  Growth temperature: 37°C
  Growth strain: DH5alpha
  Copy number: High Copy
Gene/Insert
  Gene/Insert name: SARS-CoV-2 2'-O-ribose methyltransferase
  Species: Severe acute respiratory syndrome coronavirus 2
  Insert size (bp): 887
  Mutation: wt
  Entrez Gene: ORF1ab (a.k.a. GU280_gp01)
  Promoter: CMV
  Tag / fusion protein: Cleavable TEV;6xHis-003 (C terminal on backbone)
  Cloning method: Unknown
Resource information
  A portion of this plasmid was derived from a plasmid made by: GinkgoBioworks
Depositor comments: NCBI reference sequence: YP_009725311.1
How to cite: pGBW-m4133419 was a gift from Ginkgo Bioworks & Benjie Chen (Addgene plasmid # 152731 ; http://n2t.net/addgene:152731 ; RRID:Addgene_152731)
