[The description below was written by a language model from this plasmid's Addgene catalogue record and pLannotate feature annotations shown in this document.]
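Description:
pGBW-m4133419 is a mammalian expression plasmid built on the pTwist_CMV_Puro_6 backbone for producing the SARS-CoV-2 2'-O-ribose methyltransferase, one of the mature products of the ORF1ab replicase polyprotein, recorded as wild type. The full depositor sequence is about 7.0 kb. In bacteria the plasmid is maintained at high copy through a ColE1/pUC-type origin and selected with ampicillin via a complete β-lactamase gene. A short additional bla fragment is also annotated, apparently a backbone remnant.

The roughly 0.9 kb viral coding sequence spans the numbering origin of the circular map and lies directly downstream of the CMV enhancer and promoter elements. The automated annotation labels this ORF as a replicase fragment by homology to the avian infectious bronchitis virus polyprotein, and the accompanying functional text refers to a different replicase domain. This is a homology artefact rather than a conflict with the catalogue entry. The insert is fused at its C terminus to a backbone-encoded TEV-cleavable 6xHis tag, which permits affinity purification or detection followed by tag removal. Only the 6xHis portion appears in the feature table. An SV40 polyadenylation signal is annotated after the tag, though on the opposite strand. A separate cassette uses the human ubiquitin C promoter to drive puromycin N-acetyltransferase, followed by a synthetic poly(A) signal, allowing selection of transfected or stably expressing mammalian cells. β-globin insulator elements, T7 and rrnG terminators and a further synthetic poly(A) signal flank the units, presumably to limit transcriptional read-through between them. The construct suits expression, purification and functional or interaction studies of this viral enzyme in mammalian cells.
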