Features (pLannotate 1.2.2; 20 found; start..end, strand, type, name):
    917..934     +  CDS            6xHis: 6xHis affinity tag
    987..1108    -  polyA_signal   SV40 poly(A) signal: SV40 polyadenylation signal
   1131..1200    -  CDS            large T antigen (fragment): large T antigen from SV40 (simian virus 40)
   1223..1269    +  terminator     T7 terminator: transcription terminator for bacteriophage T7 RNA polymerase
   1299..1435    +  terminator     rrnG terminator: transcription terminator from the E. coli ribosomal RNA rrnG operon (Albrechtsen et al., 1991)
   1480..1551    +  misc_feature   3' β-globin insulator: insulator downstream of the human β-globin locus (Farrell et al., 2002)
   1777..2365    -  rep_origin     ori: high-copy-number ColE1/pMB1/pBR322/pUC origin of replication
   2537..2601    -  CDS            bla(M) (fragment): β-lactamase lacking the signal sequence; bla(M); allows cytosolic expression of β-lactamase
   2865..4074    +  promoter       UbC promoter: human ubiquitin C promoter
   4078..4675    +  CDS            PuroR (fragment): puromycin N-acetyltransferase; pac from Streptomyces; confers resistance to puromycin
   4704..4752    +  polyA_signal   poly(A) signal: synthetic polyadenylation signal
   5018..5878    +  CDS            AmpR: β-lactamase; bla; confers resistance to ampicillin, carbenicillin, and related antibiotics
   5891..6027    +  terminator     rrnG terminator: transcription terminator from the E. coli ribosomal RNA rrnG operon (Albrechtsen et al., 1991)
   6172..6243    +  misc_feature   5' β-globin insulator: insulator upstream of the human β-globin locus (Farrell et al., 2002)
   6248..6294    -  terminator     T7 terminator: transcription terminator for bacteriophage T7 RNA polymerase
   6312..6360    -  polyA_signal   poly(A) signal: synthetic polyadenylation signal
   6441..6744    +  enhancer       CMV enhancer: human cytomegalovirus immediate early enhancer
   6817..6834    -  promoter       CMV promoter (fragment): human cytomegalovirus (CMV) immediate early promoter
   6897..6948    +  promoter       CMVd2 promoter: truncated human cytomegalovirus (CMV) immediate early promoter that yields moderately reduced expression relative to the full-length promoter
   6975..892     +  CDS            rep (fragment) (across the origin): R1AB_IBVK - Protein inferred from homology: Swiss-Prot protein existence level 3. NendoU is a Mn(2+)-dependent, uridylate-specific enzyme, which leaves 2'-3'-cyclic phosphates 5' to the cleaved bond. From Avian infectious bronchitis virus (strain KB8523) (IBV).
>Addgene plasmid #152731 | pGBW-m4133419 | depositor full sequence | sequence record 295743 | Full Sequence
CACCATGAGTCAAGCGTGGCAACCGGGTGTTGCTATGCCTAATCTTTACAAAATGCAAAGAATGCTATTA
GAAAAGTGTGACCTTCAAAATTATGGTGATAGTGCAACATTACCTAAAGGCATAATGATGAATGTCGCAA
AATATACTCAACTGTGTCAATATTTAAACACATTAACATTAGCTGTACCCTATAATATGAGAGTTATACA
TTTTGGTGCTGGTTCTGATAAAGGAGTTGCACCAGGTACAGCTGTTTTAAGACAGTGGTTGCCTACGGGT
ACGCTGCTTGTCGATTCAGATCTTAATGACTTTGTCTCTGATGCAGATTCAACTTTGATTGGTGATTGTG
CAACTGTACATACAGCTAATAAATGGGATCTCATTATTAGTGATATGTACGACCCTAAGACTAAAAATGT
TACAAAAGAAAATGACTCTAAAGAGGGTTTTTTCACTTACATTTGTGGGTTTATACAACAAAAGCTAGCT
CTTGGAGGTTCCGTGGCTATAAAGATAACAGAACATTCTTGGAATGCTGATCTTTATAAGCTCATGGGAC
ACTTCGCATGGTGGACAGCCTTTGTTACTAATGTGAATGCGTCATCATCTGAAGCATTTTTAATTGGATG
TAATTATCTTGGCAAACCACGCGAACAAATAGATGGTTATGTCATGCATGCAAATTACATATTTTGGAGG
AATACAAATCCAATTCAGTTGTCTTCCTATTCTTTATTTGACATGAGTAAATTTCCCCTTAAATTAAGGG
GTACTGCTGTTATGTCTTTAAAAGAAGGTCAAATCAATGATATGATTTTATCTCTTCTTAGTAAAGGTAG
ACTTATAATTAGAGAAAACAACAGAGTTGTTATTTCTAGTGATGTTCTTGTTAACGAAAACCTTTACTTT
CAGTCGCACCATCACCATCACCATTAAGCTAGCTTGACTGACTGAGATACAGCGTACCTTCAGCTCACAG
ACATGATAAGATACATTGATGAGTTTGGACAAACCACAACTAGAATGCAGTGAAAAAAATGCTTTATTTG
TGAAATTTGTGATGCTATTGCTTTATTTGTAACCATTATAAGCTGCAATAAACAAGTTAACAACAACAAT
TGCATTCATTTTATGTTTCAGGTTCAGGGGGAGGTGTGGGAGGTTTTTTAAAGCAAGTAAAACCTCTACA
AATGTGGTATTGGCCCATCTCTATCGGTATCGTAGCATAACCCCTTGGGGCCTCTAAACGGGTCTTGAGG
GGTTTTTTGTGCCCCTCGGGCCGGATTGCTATCTACCGGCATTGGCGCAGAAAAAAATGCCTGATGCGAC
GCTGCGCGTCTTATACTCCCACATATGCCAGATTCAGCAACGGATACGGCTTCCCCAACTTGCCCACTTC
CATACGTGTCCTCCTTACCAGAAATTTATCCTTAAGGTCGTCAGCTATCCTGCAGGCGATCTCTCGATTT
CGATCAAGACATTCCTTTAATGGTCTTTTCTGGACACCACTAGGGGTCAGAAGTAGTTCATCAAACTTTC
TTCCCTCCCTAATCTCATTGGTTACCTTGGGCTATCGAAACTTAATTAACCAGTCAAGTCAGCTACTTGG
CGAGATCGACTTGTCTGGGTTTCGACTACGCTCAGAATTGCGTCAGTCAAGTTCGATCTGGTCCTTGCTA
TTGCACCCGTTCTCCGATTACGAGTTTCATTTAAATCATGTGAGCAAAAGGCCAGCAAAAGGCCAGGAAC
CGTAAAAAGGCCGCGTTGCTGGCGTTTTTCCATAGGCTCCGCCCCCCTGACGAGCATCACAAAAATCGAC
GCTCAAGTCAGAGGTGGCGAAACCCGACAGGACTATAAAGATACCAGGCGTTTCCCCCTGGAAGCTCCCT
CGTGCGCTCTCCTGTTCCGACCCTGCCGCTTACCGGATACCTGTCCGCCTTTCTCCCTTCGGGAAGCGTG
GCGCTTTCTCATAGCTCACGCTGTAGGTATCTCAGTTCGGTGTAGGTCGTTCGCTCCAAGCTGGGCTGTG
TGCACGAACCCCCCGTTCAGCCCGACCGCTGCGCCTTATCCGGTAACTATCGTCTTGAGTCCAACCCGGT
AAGACACGACTTATCGCCACTGGCAGCAGCCACTGGTAACAGGATTAGCAGAGCGAGGTATGTAGGCGGT
GCTACAGAGTTCTTGAAGTGGTGGCCTAACTACGGCTACACTAGAAGAACAGTATTTGGTATCTGCGCTC
TGCTGAAGCCAGTTACCTTCGGAAAAAGAGTTGGTAGCTCTTGATCCGGCAAACAAACCACCGCTGGTAG
CGGTGGTTTTTTTGTTTGCAAGCAGCAGATTACGCGCAGAAAAAAAGGATCTCAAGAAGATCCTTTGATC
TTTTCTACGGGGTCTGACGCTCAGTGGAACGAAAACTCACGTTAAGGGATTTTGGTCATGAGATTATCAA
AAAGGATCTTCACCTAGATCCTTTTAAATTAAAAATGAAGTTTTAAATCAATCTAAAGTATATATGAGTA
AACTTGGTCTGACAGTTACCAATGCTTAATCAGTGAGGCACCTATCTCAGCGATCTGTCTATTTCGTTCA
TCCATAGTTGCATTTAAATTTCCGAACTCTCCAAGGCCCTCGTCGGAAAATCTTCAAACCTTTCGTCCGA
TCCATCTTGCAGGCTACCTCTCGAACGAACTATCGCAAGTCTCTTGGCCGGCCTTGCGCCTTGGCTATTG
CTTGGCAGCGCCTATCGCCAGGTATTACTCCAATCCCGAATATCCGAGATCGGGATCACCCGAGAGAAGT
TCAACCTACATCCTCAATCCCGATCTATCCGAGATCCGAGGAATATCGAAATCGGGGCGCGCCTGGCCTC
CGCGCCGGGTTTTGGCGCCTCCCGCGGGCGCCCCCCTCGTCACGGCGAGCGCTGCCACGTCAGACGAAGG
GCGCAGGAGCGTCCTGATCCTTCCGCCCGGACGCTCAGGACAGCGGCCCGCTGCTCATAAGACTCGGCCT
TAGAACCCCAGTATCAGCAGAAGGACATTTTAGGACGGGACTTGGGTGACTCTAGGGCACTGGTTTTCTT
TCCAGAGAGCGGAACAGGCGAGGAAAAGTAGTCCCTTCTCGGCGATTCTGCGGAGGGATCTCCGTGGGGC
GGTGAACGCCGATGATTATATAAGGACGCGCCGGGTGTGGCACAGCTAGTTCCGTCGCAGCCGGGATTTG
GGTCGCGGTTCTTGTTTGTGGATCGCTGTGATCGTCACTTGGTGAGTAGCGGGCTGCTGGGCTGGCCGGG
GCTTTCGTGGCCGCCGGGCCGCTCGGTGGGACGGAAGCGTGTGGAGAGACCGCCAAGGGCTGTAGTCTGG
GTCCGCGAGCAAGGTTGCCCTGAACTGGGGGTTGGGGGGAGCGCAGCAAAATGGCGGCTGTTCCCGAGTC
TTGAATGGAAGACGCTTGTGAGGCGGGCTGTGAGGTCGTTGAAACAAGGTGGGGGGCATGGTGGGCGGCA
AGAACCCAAGGTCTTGAGCCCTTCGCTAATGCGGGAAAGCTCTTATTCGGGTGAGATGGGCTGGGCACCA
TCTGGGGACCCTGACGTGAAGTTTGTCACTGACTGGAGAACTCGGTTTGTCGTCTGTTGCGGGGGCGGCA
GTTATGGCGGTGCCGTTGGGCAGTGCACCCGTACCTTTGGGAGCGCGCGCCCTCGTCGTGTCGTGACGTC
ACCCGTTCTGTTGGCTTATAATGCAGGGTGGGGCCACCTGCCGGTAGGTGTGCGGTAGGCTTTTCTCCGT
CGCAGGACGCAGGGTTCGGGCCTAGGGTAGGCTCTCCTGAATCGACAGGCGCCGGACCTCTGGTGAGGGG
AGGGATAAGTGAGGCGTCAGTTTCTTTGGTCGGTTTTATGTACCTATCTTCTTAAGTAGCTGAAGCTCCG
GTTTTGAACTATGCGCTCGGGGTTGGCGAGTGTGTTTTGTGAAGTTTTTTAGGCACCTTTTGAAATGTAA
TCATTTGGGTCAATATGTAATTTTCAGTGTTAGACTTGTAAATTGTCCGCTAAATTCTGGCCGTTTTTGG
CTTTTTTGTTAGACAACATGACCGAGTACAAGCCCACGGTGCGCCTCGCCACCCGCGACGACGTCCCCAG
GGCCGTACGCACCCTCGCCGCCGCGTTCGCCGACTACCCCGCCACGCGCCACACCGTCGATCCGGACCGC
CACATCGAGCGGGTCACCGAGCTGCAAGAACTCTTCCTCACGCGCGTCGGGCTCGACATCGGCAAGGTGT
GGGTCGCGGACGACGGCGCCGCGGTGGCGGTCTGGACCACGCCGGAGAGCGTCGAAGCGGGGGCGGTGTT
CGCCGAGATCGGCCCGCGCATGGCCGAGTTGAGCGGTTCCCGGCTGGCCGCGCAGCAACAGATGGAGGGC
CTCCTGGCGCCGCACCGGCCCAAGGAGCCCGCGTGGTTCCTGGCCACCGTCGGCGTCTCGCCCGACCACC
AGGGCAAGGGTCTGGGCAGCGCCGTCGTGCTCCCCGGAGTGGAGGCCGCCGAGCGCGCCGGGGTGCCCGC
CTTCCTGGAGACCTCCGCGCCCCGCAACCTCCCCTTCTACGAGCGGCTCGGCTTCACCGTCACCGCCGAC
GTCGAGGTGCCCGAAGGACCGCGCACCTGGTGCATGACCCGCAAGCCCGGTGCCTAGGCTAGTATGTAAG
CCTAGTCTTAGATAATAAAATCGCTATCCATCGAAGATGGATGTGTGTTGGTTTTTTGTGTGTGTAACGC
TAGGCGCGCCTGGTGTACCGAGAACGATCCTCTCAGTGCGAGTCTCGACGATCCATATCGTTGCTTGGCA
GTCAGCCAGTCGGAATCCAGCTTGGGACCCAGGAAGTCCAATCGTCAGATATTGTACTCAAGCCTGGTCA
CGGCAGCGTACCGATCTGTTTAAACCTAGATATTGATAGTCTGATCGGTCAACGTATAATCGAGTCCTAG
CTTTTGCAAACATCTATCAAGAGACAGGATCAGCAGGAGGCTTTCGCATGAGTATTCAACATTTCCGTGT
CGCCCTTATTCCCTTTTTTGCGGCATTTTGCCTTCCTGTTTTTGCTCACCCAGAAACGCTGGTGAAAGTA
AAAGATGCTGAAGATCAGTTGGGTGCGCGAGTGGGTTACATCGAACTGGATCTCAACAGCGGTAAGATCC
TTGAGAGTTTTCGCCCCGAAGAACGCTTTCCAATGATGAGCACTTTTAAAGTTCTGCTATGTGGCGCGGT
ATTATCCCGTATTGACGCCGGGCAAGAGCAACTCGGTCGCCGCATACACTATTCTCAGAATGACTTGGTT
GAGTATTCACCAGTCACAGAAAAGCATCTTACGGATGGCATGACAGTAAGAGAATTATGCAGTGCTGCCA
TAACCATGAGTGATAACACTGCGGCCAACTTACTTCTGACAACGATTGGAGGACCGAAGGAGCTAACCGC
TTTTTTGCACAACATGGGGGATCATGTAACTCGCCTTGATCGTTGGGAACCGGAGCTGAATGAAGCCATA
CCAAACGACGAGCGTGACACCACGATGCCTGTAGCAATGGCAACAACCTTGCGTAAACTATTAACTGGCG
AACTACTTACTCTAGCTTCCCGGCAACAGTTGATAGACTGGATGGAGGCGGATAAAGTTGCAGGACCACT
TCTGCGCTCGGCCCTTCCGGCTGGCTGGTTTATTGCTGATAAATCTGGAGCCGGTGAGCGTGGGTCTCGC
GGTATCATTGCAGCACTGGGGCCAGATGGTAAGCCCTCCCGTATCGTAGTTATCTACACGACGGGGAGTC
AGGCAACTATGGATGAACGAAATAGACAGATCGCTGAGATAGGTGCCTCACTGATTAAGCATTGGTAACC
GATTCTAGGTGCATTGGCGCAGAAAAAAATGCCTGATGCGACGCTGCGCGTCTTATACTCCCACATATGC
CAGATTCAGCAACGGATACGGCTTCCCCAACTTGCCCACTTCCATACGTGTCCTCCTTACCAGAAATTTA
TCCTTAAGATCGTTTAAACTCGACTCTGGCTCTATCGAATCTCCGTCGTTTCGAGCTTACGCGAACAGCC
GTGGCGCTCATTTGCTCGTCGGGCATCGAATCTCGTCAGCTATCGTCAGCTTACCTTTTTGGCAGCGATC
GCGGCTCCCGACATCTTGGACCATTAGCTCCACAGGTATCTTCTTCCCTCTAGTGGTCATAACAGCAGCT
TCAGCTACCTCTCAATTCAAAAAACCCCTCAAGACCCGTTTAGAGGCCCCAAGGGGTTATGCTATCAATC
GTTGCGTTACACACACAAAAAACCAACACACATCCATCTTCGATGGATAGCGATTTTATTATCTAACTGC
TGATCGAGTGTAGCCAGATCTAGTAATCAATTACGGGGTCATTAGTTCATAGCCCATATATGGAGTTCCG
CGTTACATAACTTACGGTAAATGGCCCGCCTGGCTGACCGCCCAACGACCCCCGCCCATTGACGTCAATA
ATGACGTATGTTCCCATAGTAACGCCAATAGGGACTTTCCATTGACGTCAATGGGTGGAGTATTTACGGT
AAACTGCCCACTTGGCAGTACATCAAGTGTATCATATGCCAAGTACGCCCCCTATTGACGTCAATGACGG
TAAATGGCCCGCCTGGCATTATGCCCAGTACATGACCTTATGGGACTTTCCTACTTGGCAGTACATCTAC
GTATTAGTCATCGCTATTACCATGCTGATGCGGTTTTGGCAGTACATCAATGGGCGTGGATAGCGGTTTG
ACTCACGGGGATTTCCAAGTCTCCACCCCATTGACGTCAATGGGAGTTTGTTTTGGCACCAAAATCAACG
GGACTTTCCAAAATGTCGTAACAACTCCGCCCCATTGACGCAAATGGGCGGTAGGCGTGTACGGTGGGAG
GTCTATATAAGCAGAGCTGGTTTAGTGAACCGTCAGATCAGATCTTTGTCGATCCTACCATCCACTCGAC
ACACCCGCCAGCGGCCGC
